>Addgene plasmid #221453 | 1203B-CMV-3’DR-EGFP-bGHpolyA | addgene full sequence | sequence record 437437 | Addgene NGS Result
TTGAGATCCTTTTTTTCTGCGCGTAATCTGCTGCTTGCAAACAAAAAAACCACCGCTACCAGCGGTGGTT
TGTTTGCCGGATCAAGAGCTACCAACTCTTTTTCCGAAGGTAACTGGCTTCAGCAGAGCGCAGATACCAA
ATACTGTTCTTCTAGTGTAGCCGTAGTTAGGCCACCACTTCAAGAACTCTGTAGCACCGCCTACATACCT
CGCTCTGCTAATCCTGTTACCAGTGGCTGCTGCCAGTGGCGATAAGTCGTGTCTTACCGGGTTGGACTCA
AGACGATAGTTACCGGATAAGGCGCAGCGGTCGGGCTGAACGGGGGGTTCGTGCACACAGCCCAGCTTGG
AGCGAACGACCTACACCGAACTGAGATACCTACAGCGTGAGCTATGAGAAAGCGCCACGCTTCCCGAAGG
GAGAAAGGCGGACAGGTATCCGGTAAGCGGCAGGGTCGGAACAGGAGAGCGCACGAGGGAGCTTCCAGGG
GGAAACGCCTGGTATCTTTATAGTCCTGTCGGGTTTCGCCACCTCTGACTTGAGCGTCGATTTTTGTGAT
GCTCGTCAGGGGGGCGGAGCCTATGGAAAAACGCCAGCAACGCGGCCTTTTTACGGTTCCTGGCCTTTTG
CTGGCCTTTTGCTCACATGTTCTTTCCTGCGTTATCCCCTGATTCTGTGGATAACCGTATTACCGCCTTT
GAGTGAGCTGATACCGCTCGCCGCAGCCGAACGACCGAGCGCAGCGAGTCAGTGAGCGAGGAAGCGGAAG
AGCGCCCAATACGCAAACCGCCTCTTCCCGCGCGTTGGCCGATTCATTAATGCAGCTGGCACGACAGGTT
TCCCGACTGGAAAGCGGGCAGTGAGCGCAACGCAATTAATGTGAGTTAGCTCACTCATTAGGCATCCTAG
GCTTTACACTTTATGCTTCCGGCTCGTATGTTGTGTGGAATTGTGAGCGGATAACAATTTCACACAGGAA
ACAGCTATGACCATGATTACGCCAAGCTCTAGCTAGAGGTCGACGGTATCGAGCCCCAGCTGGTTCTTTC
CGCCTCAGAAGCCATAGAGCCCACCGCATCCCCAGCATGCCTGCTATTGTCTTCCCAATCCTCCCCCTTG
CTGTCCTGCCCCACCCCACCCCCCAGAATAGAATGACACCTACTCAGACAATGCGATGCAATTTCCTCAT
TTTATTAGGAAAGGACAGTGGGAGTGGCACCTTCCAGGGTCAAGGAAGGCACGGGGGAGGGGCAAACAAC
AGATGGCTGGCAACTAGAAGGCACAGTCGAGGCTGATCAGCGGGTTTAAACTCAATGGTGATGGTGATGA
TGGTTCCGTGACATCAAAGAAAACCGGCTTTCCAACCACCGGTTACTTGTACAGCTCGTCCATGCCGAGA
GTGATCCCGGCGGCGGTCACGAACTCCAGCAGGACCATGTGATCGCGCTTCTCGTTGGGGTCTTTGCTCA
GGGCGGACTGGGTGCTCAGGTAGTGGTTGTCGGGCAGCAGCACGGGGCCGTCGCCGATGGGGGTGTTCTG
CTGGTAGTGGTCGGCGAGCTGCACGCTGCCGTCCTCGATGTTGTGGCGGATCTTGAAGTTCACCTTGATG
CCGTTCTTCTGCTTGTCGGCCATGATATAGACGTTGTGGCTGTTGTAGTTGTACTCCAGCTTGTGCCCCA
GGATGTTGCCGTCCTCCTTGAAGTCGATGCCCTTCAGCTCGATGCGGTTCACCAGGGTGTCGCCCTCGAA
CTTCACCTCGGCGCGGGTCTTGTAGTTGCCGTCGTCCTTGAAGAAGATGGTGCGCTCCTGGACGTAGCCT
TCGGGCATGGCGGACTTGAAGAAGTCGTGCTGCTTCATGTGGTCGGGGTAGCGGCTGAAGCACTGCACTC
CATAGGTCAGGGTGGTCACGAGGGTGGGCCAGGGCACGGGCAGCTTGCCGGTGGTGCAGATGAACTTCAG
GGTCAGCTTGCCGTAGGTGGCATCGCCCTCGCCCTCGCCGGACACGCTGAACTTGTGGCCGTTTACGTCG
CCGTCCAGCTCGACCAGGATGGGCACCACCCCGGTGAACAGCTCCTCGCCCTTGCTCACCATGCGGCCGC
GGATCTCTAGCGGATCTGACGGTTCACTAAACCAGCTCTGCTTATATAGACCTCCCACCGTACACGCCTA
CCGCCCATTTGCGTCAATGGGGCGGAGTTGTTACGACATTTTGGAAAGTCCCGTTGATTTTGGTGCCAAA
ACAAACTCCCATTGACGTCAATGGGGTGGAGACTTGGAAATCCCCGTGAGTCAAACCGCTATCCACGCCC
ATTGATGTACTGCCAAAACCGCATCACCATGGTAATAGCGATGACTAATACGTAGATGTACTGCCAAGTA
GGAAAGTCCCATAAGGTCATGTACTGGGCATAATGCCAGGCGGGCCATTTACCGTCATTGACGTCAATAG
GGGGCGTACTTGGCATATGATACACTTGATGTACTGCCAAGTGGGCAGTTTACCGTAAATACTCCACCCA
TTGACGTCAATGGAAAGTCCCTATTGGCGTTACTATGGGAACATACGTCATTATTGACGTCAATGGGCGG
GGGTCGTTGGGCGGTCAGCCAGGCGGGCCATTTACCGTAAGTTATGTAACGCGGAACTCCATATATGGGC
TATGAACTAATGACCCCGTAATTGATTACTATTAATAACTAGTCAATAATCAATGTCAACGCGTATATCT
GGCCCGTACATCGCGAAGCAGCGCAAAACGCCTAACCCTAAGCAGATTCTTCATGCAATTGTCGGTCAAG
CCTTGCCTTGTTGTAGCTTAAATTTTGCTCGCGCACTACTCAGCGACCTCCAACACACAAGCAGGGAGCA
GATACTGGCTTAACTATGCGGCATCAGAGCAGATTGTACTGAGAGTCGACCCTAGGGGATCGGGAGATCG
ATCTCCCGATCCGTCGACGTCAGGTGGCACTTTTCGGGGAAATGTGCGCGGAACCCCTATTTGTTTATTT
TTCTAAATACATTCAAATATGTATCCGCTCATGAGACAATAACCCTGATAAATGCTTCAATAATATTGAA
AAAGGAAGAGTATGAGTATTCAACATTTCCGTGTCGCCCTTATTCCCTTTTTTGCGGCATTTTGCCTTCC
TGTTTTTGCTCACCCAGAAACGCTGGTGAAAGTAAAAGATGCTGAAGATCAGTTGGGTGCACGAGTGGGT
TACATCGAACTGGATCTCAACAGCGGTAAGATCCTTGAGAGTTTTCGCCCCGAAGAACGTTTTCCAATGA
TGAGCACTTTTAAAGTTCTGCTATGTGGCGCGGTATTATCCCGTATTGACGCCGGGCAAGAGCAACTCGG
TCGCCGCATACACTATTCTCAGAATGACTTGGTTGAGTACTCACCAGTCACAGAAAAGCATCTTACGGAT
GGCATGACAGTAAGAGAATTATGCAGTGCTGCCATAACCATGAGTGATAACACTGCGGCCAACTTACTTC
TGACAACGATCGGAGGACCGAAGGAGCTAACCGCTTTTTTGCACAACATGGGGGATCATGTAACTCGCCT
TGATCGTTGGGAACCGGAGCTGAATGAAGCCATACCAAACGACGAGCGTGACACCACGATGCCTGTAGCA
ATGGCAACAACGTTGCGCAAACTATTAACTGGCGAACTACTTACTCTAGCTTCCCGGCAACAATTAATAG
ACTGGATGGAGGCGGATAAAGTTGCAGGACCACTTCTGCGCTCGGCCCTTCCGGCTGGCTGGTTTATTGC
TGATAAATCTGGAGCCGGTGAGCGTGGGTCTCGCGGTATCATTGCAGCACTGGGGCCAGATGGTAAGCCC
TCCCGTATCGTAGTTATCTACACGACGGGGAGTCAGGCAACTATGGATGAACGAAATAGACAGATCGCTG
AGATAGGTGCCTCACTGATTAAGCATTGGTAACTGTCAGACCAAGTTTACTCATATATACTTTAGATTGA
TTTAAAACTTCATTTTTAATTTAAAAGGATCTAGGTGAAGATCCTTTTTGATAATCTCATGACCAAAATC
CCTTAACGTGAGTTTTCGTTCCACTGAGTGTCAGACCCCGTAGAAAAGATCAAAGGATCTTC
Features (pLannotate 1.2.2; 14 found; start..end, strand, type, name):
      1..589     +  rep_origin     ori: high-copy-number ColE1/pMB1/pBR322/pUC origin of replication
    772..864     +  CDS            lacI (fragment): lac repressor; lacI; The lac repressor binds to the lac operator to inhibit transcription in E. coli. This inhibition can be relieved by adding lactose or isopropyl-β-D-thiogalactopyranoside (IPTG).
    877..898     +  protein_bind   CAP binding site: CAP binding activates transcription in the presence of cAMP. E. coli catabolite activator protein
    913..943     +  promoter       lac promoter: promoter for the E. coli lac operon
    951..967     +  protein_bind   lac operator: The lac repressor binds to the lac operator to inhibit transcription in E. coli. This inhibition can be relieved by adding lactose or isopropyl-β-D-thiogalactopyranoside (IPTG). lac repressor encoded by lacI
   1016..1032    -  misc_feature   MCS (fragment): pBluescript multiple cloning site
   1037..1058    -  promoter       SV40 promoter (fragment): SV40 enhancer and early promoter
   1062..1286    -  polyA_signal   bGH poly(A) signal: bovine growth hormone polyadenylation signal
   1376..2092    -  CDS            EGFP: EGFP is a basic (constitutively fluorescent) green fluorescent protein published in 1996, derived from Aequorea victoria. It is reported to be a rapidly-maturing weak dimer with moderate acid sensitivity.
   2134..2337    -  promoter       CMV promoter: human cytomegalovirus (CMV) immediate early promoter
   2338..2717    -  enhancer       CMV enhancer: human cytomegalovirus immediate early enhancer
   2872..2916    +  misc_feature   bom (fragment): basis of mobility region from pBR322
   2987..3091    +  promoter       AmpR promoter: bla
   3092..3952    +  CDS            AmpR: β-lactamase; bla; confers resistance to ampicillin, carbenicillin, and related antibiotics
