[The description below was written by a language model from this plasmid's Addgene catalogue record and pLannotate feature annotations shown in this document.]
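Description:
1203B-CMV-3'DR-EGFP-bGHpolyA is a small (about 4.1 kb) mammalian expression plasmid built on a pCMV backbone that serves as a fluorescent reporter. It is propagated in E. coli through a high-copy ColE1/pUC-type origin of replication and selected with ampicillin via the β-lactamase (AmpR) gene driven by its own bla promoter. The backbone also carries cloning-vector remnants that have no evident role in the reporter's function: a lacI fragment, CAP binding site, lac promoter and operator, a piece of a pBluescript multiple cloning site, a short SV40 promoter fragment and a fragment of the pBR322 bom region. No mammalian selection marker is annotated, which suggests transient transfection use.

The payload is a single expression cassette on the reverse strand, in which the human cytomegalovirus immediate-early enhancer and promoter drive constitutive transcription of EGFP, terminated by the bovine growth hormone polyadenylation signal. According to the catalogue entry, the transcript also carries a single unprocessed 35-nucleotide direct repeat at the 3' end. The automated annotation does not label this element, although an unannotated gap of roughly 90 nt between the EGFP coding sequence and the bGH poly(A) signal is consistent with a repeat placed in the 3' untranslated region. Direct repeats of this length are typical of CRISPR arrays, where they are recognised and cleaved by Cas effectors with pre-crRNA processing activity, so the construct could plausibly report on such processing through changes in EGFP signal. However, the record does not state which CRISPR system the repeat comes from or the specific assay intended.
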