Addgene plasmid #221453: 1203B-CMV-3’DR-EGFP-bGHpolyA
Purpose: EGFP reporter construct with single unprocessed direct repeat (35nt) at 3' end
Depositing lab: Omar Akbari. Depositing organization: University of California, San Diego (UCSD).
Backbone
  Vector backbone: pCMV
  Vector type: Mammalian Expression
Growth in bacteria
  Bacterial resistance: Ampicillin, 100 μg/mL
  Growth temperature: 37°C
  Growth strain: DH5alpha
  Copy number: Unknown
Gene/Insert
  Gene/Insert name: eGFP
Terms and licenses: Academic/Nonprofit Terms; Industry Terms: Not Available to Industry
How to cite: 1203B-CMV-3’DR-EGFP-bGHpolyA was a gift from Omar Akbari (Addgene plasmid # 221453 ; http://n2t.net/addgene:221453 ; RRID:Addgene_221453)
